>Addgene plasmid #42093 | psiCHECK-640a-2 | depositor full sequence | sequence record 56835 | psiCHECK-640a-2 sequence 3567 bps
AGATCTGCGCAGCACCATGGCCTGAAATAACCTCTGAAAGAGGAACTTGGTTAGGTACCTTCTGAGGCGG
AAAGAACCAGCTGTGGAATGTGTGTCAGTTAGGGTGTGGAAAGTCCCCAGGCTCCCCAGCAGGCAGAAGT
ATGCAAAGCATGCATCTCAATTAGTCAGCAACCAGGTGTGGAAAGTCCCCAGGCTCCCCAGCAGGCAGAA
GTATGCAAAGCATGCATCTCAATTAGTCAGCAACCATAGTCCCGCCCCTAACTCCGCCCATCCCGCCCCT
AACTCCGCCCAGTTCCGCCCATTCTCCGCCCCATGGCTGACTAATTTTTTTTATTTATGCAGAGGCCGAG
GCCGCCTCGGCCTCTGAGCTATTCCAGAAGTAGTGAGGAGGCTTTTTTGGAGGCCTAGGCTTTTGCAAAA
AGCTTGATTCTTCTGACACAACAGTCTCGAACTTAAGCTGCAGAAGTTGGTCGTGAGGCACTGGGCAGGT
AAGTATCAAGGTTACAAGACAGGTTTAAGGAGACCAATAGAAACTGGGCTTGTCGAGACAGAGAAGACTC
TTGCGTTTCTGATAGGCACCTATTGGTCTTACTGACATCCACTTTGCCTTTCTCTCCACAGGTGTCCACT
CCCAGTTCAATTACAGCTCTTAAGGCTAGAGTACTTAATACGACTCACTATAGGCTAGCCACCATGGCTT
CCAAGGTGTACGACCCCGAGCAACGCAAACGCATGATCACTGGGCCTCAGTGGTGGGCTCGCTGCAAGCA
AATGAACGTGCTGGACTCCTTCATCAACTACTATGATTCCGAGAAGCACGCCGAGAACGCCGTGATTTTT
CTGCATGGTAACGCTGCCTCCAGCTACCTGTGGAGGCACGTCGTGCCTCACATCGAGCCCGTGGCTAGAT
GCATCATCCCTGATCTGATCGGAATGGGTAAGTCCGGCAAGAGCGGGAATGGCTCATATCGCCTCCTGGA
TCACTACAAGTACCTCACCGCTTGGTTCGAGCTGCTGAACCTTCCAAAGAAAATCATCTTTGTGGGCCAC
GACTGGGGGGCTTGTCTGGCCTTTCACTACTCCTACGAGCACCAAGACAAGATCAAGGCCATCGTCCATG
CTGAGAGTGTCGTGGACGTGATCGAGTCCTGGGACGAGTGGCCTGACATCGAGGAGGATATCGCCCTGAT
CAAGAGCGAAGAGGGCGAGAAAATGGTGCTTGAGAATAACTTCTTCGTCGAGACCATGCTCCCAAGCAAG
ATCATGCGGAAACTGGAGCCTGAGGAGTTCGCTGCCTACCTGGAGCCATTCAAGGAGAAGGGCGAGGTTA
GACGGCCTACCCTCTCCTGGCCTCGCGAGATCCCTCTCGTTAAGGGAGGCAAGCCCGACGTCGTCCAGAT
TGTCCGCAACTACAACGCCTACCTTCGGGCCAGCGACGATCTGCCTAAGATGTTCATCGAGTCCGACCCT
GGGTTCTTTTCCAACGCTATTGTCGAGGGAGCTAAGAAGTTCCCTAACACCGAGTTCGTGAAGGTGAAGG
GCCTCCACTTCAGCCAGGAGGACGCTCCAGATGAAATGGGTAAGTACATCAAGAGCTTCGTGGAGCGCGT
GCTGAAGAACGAGCAGTAATTCTAGGCGATCGCTCGAGCCCGGGAATTGGGGGTGAATGATAGCACTTGT
CGGCCGCTGGCCGCAATAAAATATCTTTATTTTCATTACATCTGTGTGTTGGTTTTTTGTGTGAGGATCC
AGGTGGCACTTTTCGGGGAAATGTGCGCGGAACCCCTATTTGTTTATTTTTCTAAATACATTCAAATATG
TATCCGCTCATGAGACAATAACCCTGATAAATGCTTCAATAATATTGAAAAAGGAAGAGTATGAGTATTC
AACATTTCCGTGTCGCCCTTATTCCCTTTTTTGCGGCATTTTGCCTTCCTGTTTTTGCTCACCCAGAAAC
GCTGGTGAAAGTAAAAGATGCTGAAGATCAGTTGGGTGCACGAGTGGGTTACATCGAACTGGATCTCAAC
AGCGGTAAGATCCTTGAGAGTTTTCGCCCCGAAGAACGTTTTCCAATGATGAGCACTTTTAAAGTTCTGC
TATGTGGCGCGGTATTATCCCGTATTGACGCCGGGCAAGAGCAACTCGGTCGCCGCATACACTATTCTCA
GAATGACTTGGTTGAGTACTCACCAGTCACAGAAAAGCATCTTACGGATGGCATGACAGTAAGAGAATTA
TGCAGTGCTGCCATAACCATGAGTGATAACACTGCGGCCAACTTACTTCTGACAACGATCGGAGGACCGA
AGGAGCTAACCGCTTTTTTGCACAACATGGGGGATCATGTAACTCGCCTTGATCGTTGGGAACCGGAGCT
GAATGAAGCCATACCAAACGACGAGCGTGACACCACGATGCCTGTAGCAATGGCAACAACGTTGCGCAAA
CTATTAACTGGCGAACTACTTACTCTAGCTTCCCGGCAACAATTAATAGACTGGATGGAGGCGGATAAAG
TTGCAGGACCACTTCTGCGCTCGGCCCTTCCGGCTGGCTGGTTTATTGCTGATAAATCTGGAGCCGGTGA
GCGTGGGTCTCGCGGTATCATTGCAGCACTGGGGCCAGATGGTAAGCCCTCCCGTATCGTAGTTATCTAC
ACGACGGGGAGTCAGGCAACTATGGATGAACGAAATAGACAGATCGCTGAGATAGGTGCCTCACTGATTA
AGCATTGGTAACTGTCAGACCAAGTTTACTCATATATACTTTAGATTGATTTAAAACTTCATTTTTAATT
TAAAAGGATCTAGGTGAAGATCCTTTTTGATAATCTCATGACCAAAATCCCTTAACGTGAGTTTTCGTTC
CACTGAGCGTCAGACCCCGTAGAAAAGATCAAAGGATCTTCTTGAGATCCTTTTTTTCTGCGCGTAATCT
GCTGCTTGCAAACAAAAAAACCACCGCTACCAGCGGTGGTTTGTTTGCCGGATCAAGAGCTACCAACTCT
TTTTCCGAAGGTAACTGGCTTCAGCAGAGCGCAGATACCAAATACTGTTCTTCTAGTGTAGCCGTAGTTA
GGCCACCACTTCAAGAACTCTGTAGCACCGCCTACATACCTCGCTCTGCTAATCCTGTTACCAGTGGCTG
CTGCCAGTGGCGATAAGTCGTGTCTTACCGGGTTGGACTCAAGACGATAGTTACCGGATAAGGCGCAGCG
GTCGGGCTGAACGGGGGGTTCGTGCACACAGCCCAGCTTGGAGCGAACGACCTACACCGAACTGAGATAC
CTACAGCGTGAGCTATGAGAAAGCGCCACGCTTCCCGAAGGGAGAAAGGCGGACAGGTATCCGGTAAGCG
GCAGGGTCGGAACAGGAGAGCGCACGAGGGAGCTTCCAGGGGGAAACGCCTGGTATCTTTATAGTCCTGT
CGGGTTTCGCCACCTCTGACTTGAGCGTCGATTTTTGTGATGCTCGTCAGGGGGGCGGAGCCTATGGAAA
AACGCCAGCAACGCGGCCTTTTTACGGTTCCTGGCCTTTTGCTGGCCTTTTGCTCACATGGCTCGAC
Features (pLannotate 1.2.2; 8 found; start..end, strand, type, name):
     62..419     +  promoter       SV40 promoter: SV40 enhancer and early promoter
    489..621     +  intron         chimeric intron: chimera between introns from human β-globin and immunoglobulin heavy chain genes
    666..684     +  promoter       T7 promoter: promoter for bacteriophage T7 RNA polymerase
    694..1629    +  CDS            hRluc: Renilla luciferase human codon-optimized
   1695..1743    +  polyA_signal   poly(A) signal: synthetic polyadenylation signal
   1776..1880    +  promoter       AmpR promoter: bla
   1881..2741    +  CDS            AmpR: β-lactamase; bla; confers resistance to ampicillin, carbenicillin, and related antibiotics
   2912..3500    +  rep_origin     ori: high-copy-number ColE1/pMB1/pBR322/pUC origin of replication
