[The description below was written by a language model from this plasmid's Addgene catalogue record and pLannotate feature annotations shown in this document.]
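Description:
psiCHECK-640a-2 is a mammalian Renilla luciferase reporter plasmid built on the Promega psiCHECK-1 backbone and designed to report on small RNA-mediated silencing of a short target sequence from human ZEB1. The 3,567 bp plasmid is maintained in E. coli through a high-copy ColE1/pUC-type origin and selected with ampicillin via the β-lactamase (AmpR) gene and its native promoter. It carries no mammalian selection marker in the annotated features, which fits use in transient transfection.

The reporter unit consists of the SV40 enhancer/early promoter, followed by a chimeric β-globin/immunoglobulin heavy chain intron that improves expression of the transcript. Next comes a T7 promoter that allows in vitro transcription, then the human codon-optimized Renilla luciferase (hRluc) coding sequence and a synthetic polyadenylation signal. The insert is only 23 bp, corresponding to nucleotides 1635–1657 of the ZEB1 mRNA. It was cloned between EcoRI and NotI sites, both of which were destroyed in the process. The feature table does not annotate this segment, but the gap between the end of hRluc and the poly(A) signal is consistent with placement in the 3′ untranslated region of the luciferase transcript, as is standard for psiCHECK vectors.

In this arrangement, an siRNA or other small RNA complementary to the ZEB1 segment causes cleavage or repression of the hRluc mRNA, so a drop in Renilla luminescence measures silencing activity at that site. The associated study concerned suppression of the ZEB1 transcriptional repressor by small RNA-mediated silencing and the resulting activation of E-cadherin. Because psiCHECK-1 encodes only Renilla luciferase, normalization would require a separately supplied control reporter.
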