Addgene plasmid #42093: psiCHECK-640a-2
Depositing lab: Kumiko Ui-Tei. Depositing organization: The University of Tokyo. Publication: E-cadherin is transcriptionally activated via suppression of ZEB1 transcriptional repressor by small RNA-mediated gene silencing. Mazda M, Nishi K, Naito Y, Ui-Tei K. PLoS One. 2011;6(12):e28688. doi: 10.1371/journal.pone.0028688. Epub 2011 Dec 21. PubMed 22205962.
Backbone
  Vector backbone: psiCHECK-1
  Backbone manufacturer: Promega
  Backbone size w/o insert (bp): 3544
  Total vector size (bp): 3567
  Vector type: Mammalian Expression, Luciferase
Growth in bacteria
  Bacterial resistance: Ampicillin, 100 μg/mL
  Growth temperature: 37°C
  Growth strain: DH5alpha
  Copy number: High Copy
Gene/Insert
  Gene/Insert name: ZEB1
  Species: H. sapiens (human)
  Insert size (bp): 23
  Mutation: contains the 1635-1657 nt segment of ZEB1 mRNA (NM_030751.4)
  GenBank ID: NM_030751.4
  Entrez Gene: ZEB1 (a.k.a. AREB6, BZP, DELTAEF1, FECD6, NIL2A, PPCD3, TCF8, ZFHEP, ZFHX1A)
  Cloning method: Restriction Enzyme; 5′ cloning site EcoRI (destroyed during cloning); 3′ cloning site NotI (destroyed during cloning)
  Sequencing primers: 5′ CGCAACTACAACGCCTACCT
Terms and licenses: Academic/Nonprofit Terms; Industry Terms: Not Available to Industry
How to cite: psiCHECK-640a-2 was a gift from Kumiko Ui-Tei (Addgene plasmid # 42093 ; http://n2t.net/addgene:42093 ; RRID:Addgene_42093)
