>Addgene plasmid #42093 | psiCHECK-640a-2 | addgene partial sequence | sequence record 59563 | psiCHECK2-F 5'-GTCCGCAACTACAACGCCTACCTT-3'
ATCTGCCTAAGATGTTCATCGAGTCCGACCCTGGGTTCTTTTCCAACGCTATTGTCGAGGGAGCTAAGAA
GTTCCCTAACACCGAGTTCGTGAAGGTGAAGGGCCTCCACTTCAGCCAGGAGGACGCTCCAGATGAAATG
GGTAAGTACATCAAGAGCTTCGTGGAGCGCGTGCTGAAGAACGAGCAGTAATTCTAGGCGATCGCTCGAG
CCCGGGAATTGGGGGTGAATGATAGCACTTGTCGGCCGCTGGCCGCAATAAAATATCTTTATTTTCATTA
CATCTGTGTGTTGGTTTTTTGTGTGAGGATCCAGGTGGCACTTTTCGGGGAAATGTGCGCGGAACCCCTA
TTTGTTTATTTTTCTAAATACATTCAAATATGTATCCGCTCATGAGACAATAACCCTGATAAATGCTTCA
ATAATATTGAAAAAGGAAGAGTATGAGTATTCAACATTTCCGTGTCGCCCTTATTCCCTTTTTTGCGGCA
TTTTGCCTTCCTGTTTTTGCTCACCCAGAAACGCTGGTGAAAGTAAAAGATGCTGAAGATCAGTTGGGTG
CACGAGTGGGTTACATCGAACTGGATCTCAACAGCGGTAAGATCCTTGAGAGTTTTCGCCCCGAAGAACG
TTTTCCAATGATGAGCACTTTTAAAGTTCTGCTATGTGGCGCGGTATTATCCCGTATTGACGCCGGGCAA
GAGCAACTCGGTCGCCGCATACACTATTCTCAGAATGACTTGGTTGAGTACTCACCAGTCACAGAAAAGC
ATCTTACGGATGGCATGACAGTAAGAGAATTATGCAGTGCTGCCATAACCATGAGTGATAACACTGCGGC
CAACTTACTTCTGACAACGATCGGAGGACCGAAGGAGCTAACCGCTTTTTTGCACAACATGGGGGATCAT
GTAACTCGCCTTGATCGTTGGGAACCGGAGCTGAATGAAGCCATACCAAACGACGAGCGTGACACCACGA
TGCCT
